Addgene plasmid #196208: GB1-A11(2-196)-Strep
Purpose: Codon-optimized bacterial expression plasmid. Expresses GB1-His6-TEV-A11(2-196)-Strep.
Depositing lab: Lalit Deshmukh. Depositing organization: University of California, San Diego (UCSD). Publication: ALS Variants of Annexin A11's Proline-Rich Domain Impair Its S100A6-Mediated Fibril Dissolution. Shihora A, Elias RD, Hammond JA, Ghirlando R, Deshmukh L. ACS Chem Neurosci. 2023 Jul 11. doi: 10.1021/acschemneuro.3c00169. PubMed 37433222.
Backbone
  Vector backbone: pET-11a
  Backbone size w/o insert (bp): 5633
  Total vector size (bp): 6527
  Vector type: Bacterial Expression
Growth in bacteria
  Bacterial resistance: Ampicillin, 100 μg/mL
  Growth temperature: 37°C
  Growth strain: DH5alpha
  Copy number: Low Copy
Gene/Insert
  Gene/Insert name: Annexin A11
  Species: H. sapiens (human)
  Insert size (bp): 894
  Entrez Gene: ANXA11 (a.k.a. ALS23, ANX11, CAP-50, CAP50, IBMWMA)
  Tag / fusion protein: GB1-6xHis-TEV (N terminal on insert); Strep-II tag (C terminal on insert)
Terms and licenses: Academic/Nonprofit Terms; Industry Terms: Not Available to Industry
How to cite: GB1-A11(2-196)-Strep was a gift from Lalit Deshmukh (Addgene plasmid # 196208 ; http://n2t.net/addgene:196208 ; RRID:Addgene_196208)
