[The description below was written by a language model from this plasmid's Addgene catalogue record and pLannotate feature annotations shown in this document.]
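Description:
GB1-A11(2-196)-Strep is a bacterial expression plasmid built on the pET-11a backbone, about 6.5 kb in total, for producing a fragment of human annexin A11 (ANXA11) in E. coli. It replicates from a pBR322-type ColE1/pMB1 origin and retains the rop gene and the bom mobilisation region, consistent with its listing as low copy. Selection is by ampicillin through the β-lactamase gene. The tetracycline resistance fragments and tet promoter flagged in the feature table are non-functional remnants of the pBR322 ancestry of the pET backbone, not a second marker.

Expression is driven by a T7 promoter followed immediately by a lac operator and the phage T7 gene 10 ribosome binding site. It ends at a T7 terminator. The plasmid carries its own lacI gene and promoter, so transcription is held off by the lac repressor and induced with IPTG in a host that supplies T7 RNA polymerase. The codon-optimized open reading frame encodes GB1-His6-TEV-A11(2-196)-Strep. At the N terminus is the B1 domain of streptococcal protein G, a solubility-enhancing fusion partner, followed by a hexahistidine tag and a TEV protease site that allows removal of the N-terminal tags. Annexin A11 residues 2–196 come next, with a C-terminal Strep-II tag. The annotation also reports a thrombin recognition site just after GB1, which the catalogue entry does not mention. A short "SET1" match lies downstream of the insert and probably corresponds to backbone sequence. The Strep-II tag itself is not annotated.

The associated publication concerns ALS variants in the proline-rich domain of annexin A11 and S100A6-mediated fibril dissolution. This suggests the plasmid is used to purify this N-terminal region for biophysical study.
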