Features (pLannotate 1.2.2; 22 found; start..end, strand, type, name):
    364..503     -  misc_feature   bom: basis of mobility region from pBR322
    605..796     -  CDS            rop: Rop protein, which maintains plasmids at low copy number; rop
    813..1193    +  CDS            YPB1_ECOLX: Protein predicted: Swiss-Prot protein existence level 4. From Escherichia coli.
   1435..2059    -  CDS            TcR (fragment): tetracycline efflux protein; tet; confers resistance to tetracycline
   2074..2095    -  protein_bind   CAP binding site: CAP binding activates transcription in the presence of cAMP. E. coli catabolite activator protein
   2108..3190    -  CDS            lacI: lac repressor; lacI; The lac repressor binds to the lac operator to inhibit transcription in E. coli. This inhibition can be relieved by adding lactose or isopropyl-β-D-thiogalactopyranoside (IPTG).
   3191..3268    -  promoter       lacI promoter: lacI
   3276..3555    -  CDS            TcR (fragment): tetracycline efflux protein; tet; confers resistance to tetracycline
   3577..3595    +  promoter       T7 promoter: promoter for bacteriophage T7 RNA polymerase
   3596..3620    +  protein_bind   lac operator: The lac repressor binds to the lac operator to inhibit transcription in E. coli. This inhibition can be relieved by adding lactose or isopropyl-β-D-thiogalactopyranoside (IPTG). lac repressor encoded by lacI
   3635..3657    +  RBS            RBS: efficient ribosome binding site from bacteriophage T7 gene 10 (Olins and Rangwala, 1989)
   3671..3832    +  CDS            spg (fragment): SPG1_STRSG - Experimental evidence at protein level: Swiss-Prot protein existence level 1. Binds to the constant Fc region of IgG with high affinity. From Streptococcus sp. group G.
   3833..3850    +  CDS            thrombin site: thrombin recognition and cleavage site
   3902..3920    +  CDS            capTEV™ (fragment): composite tag for in vivo biotinylation, TEV protease cleavage, and 6xHis tagging
   3938..4522    +  CDS            ANXA11 (fragment): ANX11_HUMAN - Also known as ANX11. Experimental evidence at protein level: Swiss-Prot protein existence level 1. Binds specifically to calcyclin in a calcium-dependent manner (By similarity). Required for midbody formation and completion of the terminal phase of cytokinesis. From Homo sapiens (Human).
   4557..4606    +  CDS            SET1 (fragment): solubility-enhancement tag derived from T7 phage gene 10B
   4614..4661    +  terminator     T7 terminator: transcription terminator for bacteriophage T7 RNA polymerase
   4684..4788    -  CDS            TcR (fragment): tetracycline efflux protein; tet; confers resistance to tetracycline
   4836..4864    -  promoter       tet promoter: E. coli promoter for tetracycline efflux protein gene
   4977..5081    +  promoter       AmpR promoter: bla
   5082..5942    +  CDS            AmpR: β-lactamase; bla; confers resistance to ampicillin, carbenicillin, and related antibiotics
   6113..178     +  rep_origin     ori (across the origin): high-copy-number ColE1/pMB1/pBR322/pUC origin of replication
>Addgene plasmid #196208 | GB1-A11(2-196)-Strep | addgene full sequence | sequence record 389416 | Addgene NGS Result
TCCCGAAGGGAGAAAGGCGGACAGGTATCCGGTAAGCGGCAGGGTCGGAACAGGAGAGCGCACGAGGGAG
CTTCCAGGGGGAAACGCCTGGTATCTTTATAGTCCTGTCGGGTTTCGCCACCTCTGACTTGAGCGTCGAT
TTTTGTGATGCTCGTCAGGGGGGCGGAGCCTATGGAAAAACGCCAGCAACGCGGCCTTTTTACGGTTCCT
GGCCTTTTGCTGGCCTTTTGCTCACATGTTCTTTCCTGCGTTATCCCCTGATTCTGTGGATAACCGTATT
ACCGCCTTTGAGTGAGCTGATACCGCTCGCCGCAGCCGAACGACCGAGCGCAGCGAGTCAGTGAGCGAGG
AAGCGGAAGAGCGCCTGATGCGGTATTTTCTCCTTACGCATCTGTGCGGTATTTCACACCGCAATGGTGC
ACTCTCAGTACAATCTGCTCTGATGCCGCATAGTTAAGCCAGTATACACTCCGCTATCGCTACGTGACTG
GGTCATGGCTGCGCCCCGACACCCGCCAACACCCGCTGACGCGCCCTGACGGGCTTGTCTGCTCCCGGCA
TCCGCTTACAGACAAGCTGTGACCGTCTCCGGGAGCTGCATGTGTCAGAGGTTTTCACCGTCATCACCGA
AACGCGCGAGGCAGCTGCGGTAAAGCTCATCAGCGTGGTCGTGAAGCGATTCACAGATGTCTGCCTGTTC
ATCCGCGTCCAGCTCGTTGAGTTTCTCCAGAAGCGTTAATGTCTGGCTTCTGATAAAGCGGGCCATGTTA
AGGGCGGTTTTTTCCTGTTTGGTCACTGATGCCTCCGTGTAAGGGGGATTTCTGTTCATGGGGGTAATGA
TACCGATGAAACGAGAGAGGATGCTCACGATACGGGTTACTGATGATGAACATGCCCGGTTACTGGAACG
TTGTGAGGGTAAACAACTGGCGGTATGGATGCGGCGGGACCAGAGAAAAATCACTCAGGGTCAATGCCAG
CGCTTCGTTAATACAGATGTAGGTGTTCCACAGGGTAGCCAGCAGCATCCTGCGATGCAGATCCGGAACA
TAATGGTGCAGGGCGCTGACTTCCGCGTTTCCAGACTTTACGAAACACGGAAACCGAAGACCATTCATGT
TGTTGCTCAGGTCGCAGACGTTTTGCAGCAGCAGTCGCTTCACGTTCGCTCGCGTATCGGTGATTCATTC
TGCTAACCAGTAAGGCAACCCCGCCAGCCTAGCCGGGTCCTCAACGACAGGAGCACGATCATGCGCACCC
GTGGCCAGGACCCAACGCTGCCCGAGATGCGCCGCGTGCGGCTGCTGGAGATGGCGGACGCGATGGATAT
GTTCTGCCAAGGGTTGGTTTGCGCATTCACAGTTCTCCGCAAGAATTGATTGGCTCCAATTCTTGGAGTG
GTGAATCCGTTAGCGAGGTGCCGCCGGCTTCCATTCAGGTCGAGGTGGCCCGGCTCCATGCACCGCGACG
CAACGCGGGGAGGCAGACAAGGTATAGGGCGGCGCCTACAATCCATGCCAACCCGTTCCATGTGCTCGCC
GAGGCGGCATAAATCGCCGTGACGATCAGCGGTCCAATGATCGAAGTTAGGCTGGTAAGAGCCGCGAGCG
ATCCTTGAAGCTGTCCCTGATGGTCGTCATCTACCTGCCTGGACAGCATGGCCTGCAACGCGGGCATCCC
GATGCCGCCGGAAGCGAGAAGAATCATAATGGGGAAGGCCATCCAGCCTCGCGTCGCGAACGCCAGCAAG
ACGTAGCCCAGCGCGTCGGCCGCCATGCCGGCGATAATGGCCTGCTTCTCGCCGAAACGTTTGGTGGCGG
GACCAGTGACGAAGGCTTGAGCGAGGGCGTGCAAGATTCCGAATACCGCAAGCGACAGGCCGATCATCGT
CGCGCTCCAGCGAAAGCGGTCCTCGCCGAAAATGACCCAGAGCGCTGCCGGCACCTGTCCTACGAGTTGC
ATGATAAAGAAGACAGTCATAAGTGCGGCGACGATAGTCATGCCCCGCGCCCACCGGAAGGAGCTGACTG
GGTTGAAGGCTCTCAAGGGCATCGGTCGAGATCCCGGTGCCTAATGAGTGAGCTAACTTACATTAATTGC
GTTGCGCTCACTGCCCGCTTTCCAGTCGGGAAACCTGTCGTGCCAGCTGCATTAATGAATCGGCCAACGC
GCGGGGAGAGGCGGTTTGCGTATTGGGCGCCAGGGTGGTTTTTCTTTTCACCAGTGAGACGGGCAACAGC
TGATTGCCCTTCACCGCCTGGCCCTGAGAGAGTTGCAGCAAGCGGTCCACGCTGGTTTGCCCCAGCAGGC
GAAAATCCTGTTTGATGGTGGTTAACGGCGGGATATAACATGAGCTGTCTTCGGTATCGTCGTATCCCAC
TACCGAGATATCCGCACCAACGCGCAGCCCGGACTCGGTAATGGCGCGCATTGCGCCCAGCGCCATCTGA
TCGTTGGCAACCAGCATCGCAGTGGGAACGATGCCCTCATTCAGCATTTGCATGGTTTGTTGAAAACCGG
ACATGGCACTCCAGTCGCCTTCCCGTTCCGCTATCGGCTGAATTTGATTGCGAGTGAGATATTTATGCCA
GCCAGCCAGACGCAGACGCGCCGAGACAGAACTTAATGGGCCCGCTAACAGCGCGATTTGCTGGTGACCC
AATGCGACCAGATGCTCCACGCCCAGTCGCGTACCGTCTTCATGGGAGAAAATAATACTGTTGATGGGTG
TCTGGTCAGAGACATCAAGAAATAACGCCGGAACATTAGTGCAGGCAGCTTCCACAGCAATGGCATCCTG
GTCATCCAGCGGATAGTTAATGATCAGCCCACTGACGCGTTGCGCGAGAAGATTGTGCACCGCCGCTTTA
CAGGCTTCGACGCCGCTTCGTTCTACCATCGACACCACCACGCTGGCACCCAGTTGATCGGCGCGAGATT
TAATCGCCGCGACAATTTGCGACGGCGCGTGCAGGGCCAGACTGGAGGTGGCAACGCCAATCAGCAACGA
CTGTTTGCCCGCCAGTTGTTGTGCCACGCGGTTGGGAATGTAATTCAGCTCCGCCATCGCCGCTTCCACT
TTTTCCCGCGTTTTCGCAGAAACGTGGCTGGCCTGGTTCACCACGCGGGAAACGGTCTGATAAGAGACAC
CGGCATACTCTGCGACATCGTATAACGTTACTGGTTTCACATTCACCACCCTGAATTGACTCTCTTCCGG
GCGCTATCATGCCATACCGCGAAAGGTTTTGCGCCATTCGATGGTGTCCGGGATCTCGACGCTCTCCCTT
ATGCGACTCCTGCATTAGGAAGCAGCCCAGTAGTAGGTTGAGGCCGTTGAGCACCGCCGCCGCAAGGAAT
GGTGCATGCAAGGAGATGGCGCCCAACAGTCCCCCGGCCACGGGGCCTGCCACCATACCCACGCCGAAAC
AAGCGCTCATGAGCCCGAAGTGGCGAGCCCGATCTTCCCCATCGGTGATGTCGGCGATATAGGCGCCAGC
AACCGCACCTGTGGCGCCGGTGATGCCGGCCACGATGCGTCCGGCGTAGAGGATCGAGATCTCGATCCCG
CGAAATTAATACGACTCACTATAGGGGAATTGTGAGCGGATAACAATTCCCCTCTAGAAATAATTTTGTT
TAACTTTAAGAAGGAGATATACATATGCAGTATAAACTGGCGCTGAACGGCAAAACCCTGAAAGGCGAAA
CCACCACCGAAGCGGTGGATGCGGCGACCGCGGAAAAAGTGTTTAAACAGTATGCGAACGATAACGGCGT
GGATGGCGAATGGACCTATGATGATGCGACCAAAACCTTTACCGTGACCGAACTGGTGCCGCGCGGCAGC
ATTGAAGGCCGCATTCGCGAAAACCTGAAAGATAGCGGCCTGTTTCTGGAACATCATCATCATCATCATG
AAAACCTGTATTTCCAATCTTATCCGGGCTATCCGCCGCCACCGGGTGGGTATCCGCCGGCGGCACCGGG
CGGTGGTCCGTGGGGCGGTGCGGCGTATCCGCCGCCTCCGTCTATGCCGCCGATTGGCCTGGATAACGTG
GCGACCTATGCGGGTCAGTTTAACCAAGATTATCTGAGCGGCATGGCGGCGAACATGAGCGGCACCTTTG
GCGGTGCAAACATGCCGAACTTGTACCCGGGCGCTCCGGGTGCGGGGTACCCGCCGGTACCACCTGGTGG
GTTTGGGCAGCCGCCGAGCGCGCAACAGCCTGTTCCGCCGTACGGGATGTACCCGCCGCCGGGCGGCAAC
CCACCGAGCCGCATGCCGTCATATCCACCGTACCCTGGGGCACCGGTCCCTGGTCAACCGATGCCACCGC
CTGGGCAACAACCGCCGGGTGCTTACCCGGGTCAGCCGCCTGTTACGTATCCTGGTCAGCCGCCGGTGCC
GCTCCCGGGTCAACAGCAACCGGTGCCATCATACCCGGGCTACCCGGGCAGCGGCACCGTAACTCCGGCG
GTGCCGCCGACGCAGTTCGGCAGCAGAGGCACCATCACCGACTGGAGCCATCCGCAGTTTGAAAAATAAG
GATCCGGCTGCTAACAAAGCCCGAAAGGAAGCTGAGTTGGCTGCTGCCACCGCTGAGCAATAACTAGCAT
AACCCCTTGGGGCCTCTAAACGGGTCTTGAGGGGTTTTTTGCTGAAAGGAGGAACTATATCCGGATATCC
CGCAAGAGGCCCGGCAGTACCGGCATAACCAAGCCTATGCCTACAGCATCCAGGGTGACGGTGCCGAGGA
TGACGATGAGCGCATTGTTAGATTTCATACACGGTGCCTGACTGCGTTAGCAATTTAACTGTGATAAACT
ACCGCATTAAAGCTTATCGATGATAAGCTGTCAAACATGAGAATTCTTGAAGACGAAAGGGCCTCGTGAT
ACGCCTATTTTTATAGGTTAATGTCATGATAATAATGGTTTCTTAGACGTCAGGTGGCACTTTTCGGGGA
AATGTGCGCGGAACCCCTATTTGTTTATTTTTCTAAATACATTCAAATATGTATCCGCTCATGAGACAAT
AACCCTGATAAATGCTTCAATAATATTGAAAAAGGAAGAGTATGAGTATTCAACATTTCCGTGTCGCCCT
TATTCCCTTTTTTGCGGCATTTTGCCTTCCTGTTTTTGCTCACCCAGAAACGCTGGTGAAAGTAAAAGAT
GCTGAAGATCAGTTGGGTGCACGAGTGGGTTACATCGAACTGGATCTCAACAGCGGTAAGATCCTTGAGA
GTTTTCGCCCCGAAGAACGTTTTCCAATGATGAGCACTTTTAAAGTTCTGCTATGTGGCGCGGTATTATC
CCGTGTTGACGCCGGGCAAGAGCAACTCGGTCGCCGCATACACTATTCTCAGAATGACTTGGTTGAGTAC
TCACCAGTCACAGAAAAGCATCTTACGGATGGCATGACAGTAAGAGAATTATGCAGTGCTGCCATAACCA
TGAGTGATAACACTGCGGCCAACTTACTTCTGACAACGATCGGAGGACCGAAGGAGCTAACCGCTTTTTT
GCACAACATGGGGGATCATGTAACTCGCCTTGATCGTTGGGAACCGGAGCTGAATGAAGCCATACCAAAC
GACGAGCGTGACACCACGATGCCTGCAGCAATGGCAACAACGTTGCGCAAACTATTAACTGGCGAACTAC
TTACTCTAGCTTCCCGGCAACAATTAATAGACTGGATGGAGGCGGATAAAGTTGCAGGACCACTTCTGCG
CTCGGCCCTTCCGGCTGGCTGGTTTATTGCTGATAAATCTGGAGCCGGTGAGCGTGGGTCTCGCGGTATC
ATTGCAGCACTGGGGCCAGATGGTAAGCCCTCCCGTATCGTAGTTATCTACACGACGGGGAGTCAGGCAA
CTATGGATGAACGAAATAGACAGATCGCTGAGATAGGTGCCTCACTGATTAAGCATTGGTAACTGTCAGA
CCAAGTTTACTCATATATACTTTAGATTGATTTAAAACTTCATTTTTAATTTAAAAGGATCTAGGTGAAG
ATCCTTTTTGATAATCTCATGACCAAAATCCCTTAACGTGAGTTTTCGTTCCACTGAGCGTCAGACCCCG
TAGAAAAGATCAAAGGATCTTCTTGAGATCCTTTTTTTCTGCGCGTAATCTGCTGCTTGCAAACAAAAAA
ACCACCGCTACCAGCGGTGGTTTGTTTGCCGGATCAAGAGCTACCAACTCTTTTTCCGAAGGTAACTGGC
TTCAGCAGAGCGCAGATACCAAATACTGTCCTTCTAGTGTAGCCGTAGTTAGGCCACCACTTCAAGAACT
CTGTAGCACCGCCTACATACCTCGCTCTGCTAATCCTGTTACCAGTGGCTGCTGCCAGTGGCGATAAGTC
GTGTCTTACCGGGTTGGACTCAAGACGATAGTTACCGGATAAGGCGCAGCGGTCGGGCTGAACGGGGGGT
TCGTGCACACAGCCCAGCTTGGAGCGAACGACCTACACCGAACTGAGATACCTACAGCGTGAGCTATGAG
AAAGCGCCACGCT
