>Addgene plasmid #196208 | GB1-A11(2-196)-Strep | depositor partial sequence | sequence record 380572 | Insert
CATATGCAGTATAAACTGGCGCTGAACGGCAAAACCCTGAAAGGCGAAACCACCACCGAAGCGGTGGATG
CGGCGACCGCGGAAAAAGTGTTTAAACAGTATGCGAACGATAACGGCGTGGATGGCGAATGGACCTATGA
TGATGCGACCAAAACCTTTACCGTGACCGAACTGGTGCCGCGCGGCAGCATTGAAGGCCGCATTCGCGAA
AACCTGAAAGATAGCGGCCTGTTTCTGGAACATCATCATCATCATCATGAAAACCTGTATTTCCAATCTT
ATCCGGGCTATCCGCCGCCACCGGGTGGGTATCCGCCGGCGGCACCGGGCGGTGGTCCGTGGGGCGGTGC
GGCGTATCCGCCGCCTCCGTCTATGCCGCCGATTGGCCTGGATAACGTGGCGACCTATGCGGGTCAGTTT
AACCAAGATTATCTGAGCGGCATGGCGGCGAACATGAGCGGCACCTTTGGCGGTGCAAACATGCCGAACT
TGTACCCGGGCGCTCCGGGTGCGGGGTACCCGCCGGTACCACCTGGTGGGTTTGGGCAGCCGCCGAGCGC
GCAACAGCCTGTTCCGCCGTACGGGATGTACCCGCCGCCGGGCGGCAACCCACCGAGCCGCATGCCGTCA
TATCCACCGTACCCTGGGGCACCGGTCCCTGGTCAACCGATGCCACCGCCTGGGCAACAACCGCCGGGTG
CTTACCCGGGTCAGCCGCCTGTTACGTATCCTGGTCAGCCGCCGGTGCCGCTCCCGGGTCAACAGCAACC
GGTGCCATCATACCCGGGCTACCCGGGCAGCGGCACCGTAACTCCGGCGGTGCCGCCGACGCAGTTCGGC
AGCAGAGGCACCATCACCGACTGGAGCCATCCGCAGTTTGAAAAATAAGGATCC
